>Addgene plasmid #8562 | HOXA5 (human) HIS-tag pET | addgene partial sequence | sequence record 17370 | T7 5'-TAATACGACTCACTATAGGG-3'
AGATATACCATGGGCAGCAGCTTAATGATCATCATCACAGCAGCGGCCTGGTGCCGCGCGGCAGCCATAT
GGCTAGCATGACTGGTGGACAGCAAATGGGTCGGGATCCGAATTCGAGCTCTTATTTTGTAAACTCATTT
TGCGGTCGCTATCCAAATGGCCCGGACTACCAGTTGCATAATTATGGAGATCATAGTTCCGTGAGCGAGC
AATTCAGGGACTCGGCGAGTATGCACTCCGGCAGGTACGGCTACGGCTACAATGGCATGGATCTCAGCGT
CGGCCGCTCGGGCTCCGGCCACTTTGGCTCCGGAGAGCGCGCCCGCAGCTACGCTGCCAGCGCCAGCGCG
GCGCCCGCCGAGCCCAGGTACAGCCAGCCGGCCACGTCCACGCACTCTCCTCAGCCCGATCCGCTGCCCT
GCTCCGCCGTGGCCCCCTCGCCCGGCAGCGACAGCCACCACGGCGGGAAAAACTCCCTAAGCAACTCCAG
CGGCGCCTCGGCCGACGCCGGCAGCACCCACATCAGCAGCAGAGAGGGGGTTGGCACGGCGTCCGGAGCC
GAGGAGGACGCCCCTGCCAGCAGCGAGCAGGCGAGTGCGCAGAGCGAGCCGAGCCCGGCGCCGCCCGCCC
AACCCCAGATCTACCCCTGGATGCGCAAGCTGCACATAAGTCATGACAACATAGGCGGCCCGGAAGGCAA
AAGGGCCCGGACGGCCTACACGCGCTACCAGACCCTGGAGCTGGAGAAGGAGTTCCACTTCAACCGTTAC
CTGACCCGCAGAAGGAGGATTGAAATAGCACATGCTCTTTGCCTCTCCGAGAGACAAATTAAAATCTGGT
TCCAAAACCGGAGAATGAAGTGGAAAAAAGATAATAAGCTGAAATGAGCATGGCCGCG
