[The description below was written by a language model from this plasmid's Addgene catalogue record.]
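Description:
HOXA5 (human) HIS-tag pET is a bacterial expression plasmid built on the pET28b backbone (about 5.4 kb without insert) and carrying an 811 bp insert encoding human HOXA5, a homeobox transcription factor also known as HOX1C or HOX1.3. The plasmid confers kanamycin resistance for selection in E. coli and is listed as high copy, with a standard cloning strain recorded for propagation. No feature table accompanies the record, so elements such as the promoter, origin of replication and terminator are not itemised. pET28-series vectors generally drive expression from a T7 promoter under lac operator control, which requires a host strain supplying T7 RNA polymerase for protein production, and the use of a T7 sequencing primer at the 5′ end of the insert is consistent with that arrangement.

The HOXA5 coding sequence was inserted by restriction cloning between SacI at the 5′ end and NotI at the 3′ end, and both sites are preserved. The record notes that a SacI site located at amino acids 1–2 of the gene was used for the upstream junction, so the protein is joined to the vector reading frame essentially at its N terminus. This places HOXA5 downstream of two backbone-encoded N-terminal tags: a His tag, which allows purification by immobilised metal affinity chromatography, and a T7 epitope tag, which allows antibody detection. The depositor's comment states that the construct produces protein as judged by western blot. The plasmid is suited to producing recombinant tagged HOXA5 in bacteria, although the record does not state any specific downstream application. Part of the plasmid was derived from a construct made in another laboratory.
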