Addgene plasmid #8562: HOXA5 (human) HIS-tag pET
Depositing lab: Corey Largman. Depositing organization: San Francisco VA Health Care System.
Backbone
  Vector backbone: pET28b
  Backbone size w/o insert (bp): 5400
  Vector type: Bacterial Expression
Growth in bacteria
  Bacterial resistance: Kanamycin, 50 μg/mL
  Growth temperature: 37°C
  Growth strain: DH5alpha
  Copy number: High Copy
Gene/Insert
  Gene/Insert name: HOXA5 (alt names: HOX1C; HOX1.3)
  Species: H. sapiens (human)
  Insert size (bp): 811
  Mutation: SacI site at amino acids 1-2 was used to clone into pET; makes protein by western
  Entrez Gene: HOXA5 (a.k.a. HOX1, HOX1.3, HOX1C)
  Tag / fusion protein: T7 (N terminal on backbone); His (N terminal on backbone)
  Cloning method: Restriction Enzyme; 5′ cloning site SacI (not destroyed); 3′ cloning site NotI (not destroyed)
  Sequencing primers: 5′ T7
Resource information
  A portion of this plasmid was derived from a plasmid made by: Judith Gasson
Terms and licenses: Academic/Nonprofit Terms; Industry Terms: Not Available to Industry
How to cite: HOXA5 (human) HIS-tag pET was a gift from Corey Largman (Addgene plasmid # 8562 ; http://n2t.net/addgene:8562 ; RRID:Addgene_8562)
